>Addgene plasmid #106747 | gh76 | addgene full sequence | sequence record 225624 | Addgene NGS Result
GAGGGCCTATTTCCCATGATTCCTTCATATTTGCATATACGATACAAGGCTGTTAGAGAGATAATTGGAA
TTAATTTGACTGTAAACACAAAGATATTAGTACAAAATACGTGACGTAGAAAGTAATAATTTCTTGGGTA
GTTTGCAGTTTTAAAATTATGTTTTAAAATGGACTATCATATGCTTACCGTAACTTGAAAGTATTTCGAT
TTCTTGGCTTTATATATCTTGTGGAAAGGACGAAACACCGCCCTCAGTCAGCGCTCTCGAGTTTTAGAGC
TAGAAATAGCAAGTTAAAATAAGGCTAGTCCGTTATCAACTTGAAAAAGTGGCACCGAGTCGGTGCTTTT
TTGTTTTAGAGCTAGAAATAGCAAGTTAAAATAAGGCTAGTCCGTTTTTAGCGCGTGCGCCAATTCTGCA
GACAAATGGCTCTAGAGGGCCGCAGGAACCCCTAGTGATGGAGTTGGCCACTCCCTCTCTGCGCGCTCGC
TCGCTCACTGAGGCCGGGCGACCAAAGGTCGCCCGACGCCCGGGCTTTGCCCGGGCGGCCTCAGTGAGCG
AGCGAGCGCGCAGCTGCCTGCAGGGGCGCCTGATGCGGTATTTTCTCCTTACGCATCTGTGCGGTATTTC
ACACCGCATA
[95 nt withheld, positions 641-735]
T
[46 nt withheld, positions 737-782]
C
[141 nt withheld, positions 784-924]
CCTTTGACGTTGGAGTCCACGTTCTTT
[37 nt withheld, positions 952-988]
ACTCTATCTCGGGCTATTCTTTTGATTTATAAGGGATTTTGCCGATTTCGGTCTATTGGTTAAAAAATGA
GCTGATTTAACAAAAATTTAACGCGAATTTTAACAAAATATTAACGTTTACAATTTTATGGTGCACTCTC
AGTACAATCTGCTCTGATGCCGCATAGTTAAGCCAGCCCCGACACCCGCCAACACCCGCTGACGCGCCCT
GACGGGCTTGTCTGCTCCCGGCATCCGCTTACAGACAAGCTGTGACCGTCTCCGGGAGCTGCATGTGTCA
GAGGTTTTCACCGTCATCACCGAAACGCGCGAGACGAAAGGGCCTCGTGATACGCCTATTTTTATAGGTT
AATGTCATGATAATAATGGTTTCTTAGACGTCAGGTGGCACTTTTCGGGGAAATGTGCGCGGAACCCCTA
TTTGTTTATTTTTCTAAATACATTCAAATATGTATCCGCTCATGAGACAATAACCCTGATAAATGCTTCA
ATAATATTGAAAAAGGAAGAGTATGAGTATTCAACATTTCCGTGTCGCCCTTATTCCCTTTTTTGCGGCA
TTTTGCCTTCCTGTTTTTGCTCACCCAGAAACGCTGGTGAAAGTAAAAGATGCTGAAGATCAGTTGGGTG
CACGAGTGGGTTACATCGAACTGGATCTCAACAGCGGTAAGATCCTTGAGAGTTTTCGCCCCGAAGAACG
TTTTCCAATGATGAGCACTTTTAAAGTTCTGCTATGTGGCGCGGTATTATCCCGTATTGACGCCGGGCAA
GAGCAACTCGGTCGCCGCATACACTATTCTCAGAATGACTTGGTTGAGTACTCACCAGTCACAGAAAAGC
ATCTTACGGATGGCATGACAGTAAGAGAATTATGCAGTGCTGCCATAACCATGAGTGATAACACTGCGGC
CAACTTACTTCTGACAACGATCGGAGGACCGAAGGAGCTAACCGCTTTTTTGCACAACATGGGGGATCAT
GTAACTCGCCTTGATCGTTGGGAACCGGAGCTGAATGAAGCCATACCAAACGACGAGCGTGACACCACGA
TGCCTGTAGCAATGGCAACAACGTTGCGCAAACTATTAACTGGCGAACTACTTACTCTAGCTTCCCGGCA
ACAATTAATAGACTGGATGGAGGCGGATAAAGTTGCAGGACCACTTCTGCGCTCGGCCCTTCCGGCTGGC
TGGTTTATTGCTGATAAATCTGGAGCCGGTGAGCGTGGAAGCCGCGGTATCATTGCAGCACTGGGGCCAG
ATGGTAAGCCCTCCCGTATCGTAGTTATCTACACGACGGGGAGTCAGGCAACTATGGATGAACGAAATAG
ACAGATCGCTGAGATAGGTGCCTCACTGATTAAGCATTGGTAACTGTCAGACCAAGTTTACTCATATATA
CTTTAGATTGATTTAAAACTTCATTTTTAATTTAAAAGGATCTAGGTGAAGATCCTTTTTGATAATCTCA
TGACCAAAATCCCTTAACGTGAGTTTTCGCTCCACTGAGCGTCAGACCCCGTAGAAAAGATCAAAGGATC
TTCTTGAGATCCTTTTTTTCTGCGCGTAATCTGCTGCTTGCAAACAAAAAAACCACCGCTACCAGCGGTG
GTTTGTTTGCCGGATCAAGAGCTACCAACTCTTTTTCCGAAGGTAACTGGCTTCAGCAGAGCGCAGATAC
CAAATACTGTTCTTCTAGTGTAGCCGTAGTTAGGCCACCACTTCAAGAACTCTGTAGCACCGCCTACATA
CCTCGCTCTGCTAATCCTGTTACCAGTGGCTGCTGCCAGTGGCGATAAGTCGTGTCTTACCGGGTTGGAC
TCAAGACGATAGTTACCGGATAAGGCGCAGCGGTCGGGCTGAACGGGGGGTTCGTGCACACAGCCCAGCT
TGGAGCGAACGACCTACACCGAACTGAGATACCTACAGCGTGAGCTATGAGAAAGCGCCACGCTTCCCGA
AGGGAGAAAGGCGGACAGGTATCCGGTAAGCGGCAGGGTCGGAACAGGAGAGCGCACGAGGGAGCTTCCA
GGGGGAAACGCCTGGTATCTTTATAGTCCTGTCGGGTTTCGCCACCTCTGACTTGAGCGTCGATTTTTGT
GATGCTCGTCAGGGGGGCGGAGCCTATGGAAAAACGCCAGCAACGCGGCCTTTTTACGGTTCCTGGCCTT
TTGCTGGCCTTTTGCTCACATGT
Features (pLannotate 1.2.2; 11 found; start..end, strand, type, name):
      1..241     +  promoter       U6 promoter: RNA polymerase III promoter for human U6 snRNA
    271..346     +  misc_RNA       gRNA scaffold: guide RNA scaffold for the Streptococcus pyogenes CRISPR/Cas9 system
    353..396     +  misc_RNA       gRNA scaffold (fragment): guide RNA scaffold for the Streptococcus pyogenes CRISPR/Cas9 system
    444..584     +  repeat_region  AAV2 ITR: inverted terminal repeat of adeno-associated virus serotype 2 inverted
    589..640     -  misc_feature   bom (fragment): basis of mobility region from pBR322
    659..1114    +  rep_origin     f1 ori (sequence partly withheld): f1 bacteriophage origin of replication; arrow indicates direction of (+) strand synthesis
   1115..1164    -  misc_feature   bom (fragment): basis of mobility region from pBR322
   1266..1301    -  CDS            rop (fragment): Rop protein, which maintains plasmids at low copy number; rop
   1396..1500    +  promoter       AmpR promoter: bla
   1501..2361    +  CDS            AmpR: β-lactamase; bla; confers resistance to ampicillin, carbenicillin, and related antibiotics
   2532..3120    +  rep_origin     ori: high-copy-number ColE1/pMB1/pBR322/pUC origin of replication
