[The description below was written by a language model from this plasmid's Addgene catalogue record and pLannotate feature annotations shown in this document.]
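Description:
gh76 is a small mammalian expression plasmid built on the pU6 uni backbone that delivers a single guide RNA directed against human MGAT1, the gene encoding the N-acetylglucosaminyltransferase GnT-I that initiates conversion of high-mannose N-glycans to hybrid and complex types. It belongs to a validated gRNA collection covering the human glycosyltransferase genes. The sequenced record is about 3.2 kb. The plasmid is propagated in E. coli through a high-copy ColE1/pUC-type origin and selected with ampicillin via the bla (AmpR) gene under its own promoter. An f1 phage origin is also present, along with short remnants of the pBR322 bom and rop regions that are backbone leftovers rather than functional elements.

The payload is a compact RNA polymerase III cassette. A human U6 promoter sits at the start of the record, followed by a short gap that accommodates the 20-nucleotide MGAT1 protospacer, and then the Streptococcus pyogenes Cas9 guide RNA scaffold. A second, partial scaffold fragment is annotated immediately downstream; the record does not explain its origin. A single AAV2 inverted terminal repeat follows the cassette. With only one ITR annotated, it is most likely carried over from an AAV-derived parent vector, and the construct should not be assumed to be packageable. No Cas9 coding sequence, mammalian selection marker or fluorescent reporter is annotated, so the nuclease must be supplied separately, for example from a co-transfected plasmid or a Cas9-expressing cell line. The typical use is transient transfection of human cells to knock out MGAT1 for glycoengineering or studies of N-glycan function. The restriction sites used for cloning the guide are not recorded.
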