Addgene plasmid #106747: gh76
Purpose: expression of gRNA targeting MGAT1
Depositing lab: Eric-Paul Bennett. Publication: A validated gRNA library for CRISPR/Cas9 targeting of the human glycosyltransferase genome. Narimatsu Y, Joshi HJ, Zhang Y, Gomes C, Chen YH, Lorenzetti F, Furukawa S, Schjoldager K, Hansen L, Clausen H, Bennett EP, Wandall HH. Glycobiology. 2018 Jan 5. pii: 4791732. doi: 10.1093/glycob/cwx101. PubMed 29315387.
Backbone
  Vector backbone: pU6 uni
  Backbone size w/o insert (bp): 2376
  Vector type: Mammalian Expression
Growth in bacteria
  Bacterial resistance: Ampicillin, 100 μg/mL
  Growth temperature: 37°C
  Growth strain: DH5alpha
  Copy number: High Copy
Gene/Insert
  Gene/Insert name: MGAT1
  gRNA/shRNA sequence: CCCTCAGTCAGCGCTCTCGA
  Species: H. sapiens (human)
  Entrez Gene: MGAT1 (a.k.a. GLCNAC-TI, GLCT1, GLYT1, GNT-1, GNT-I, GnTI, MGAT)
  Cloning method: Restriction Enzyme; 5′ cloning site unknown (unknown if destroyed); 3′ cloning site unknown (unknown if destroyed)
  Sequencing primers: 5′ QCG forward
Terms and licenses: Academic/Nonprofit Terms; Industry Terms: Not Available to Industry
How to cite: gh76 was a gift from Eric-Paul Bennett (Addgene plasmid # 106747 ; http://n2t.net/addgene:106747 ; RRID:Addgene_106747)
