>Addgene plasmid #106747 | gh76 | addgene partial sequence | sequence record 221053 | hU6-F
AATTGGAATTAATTTGACTGTAAACACAAAGATATTAGTACAAAATACGTGACGTAGAAAGTAATAATTT
CTTGGGTAGTTTGCAGTTTTAAAATTATGTTTTAAAATGGACTATCATATGCTTACCGTAACTTGAAAGT
ATTTCGATTTCTTGGCTTTATATATCTTGTGGAAAGGACGAAACACCGCCCTCAGTCAGCGCTCTCGAGT
TTTAGAGCTAGAAATAGCAAGTTAAAATAAGGCTAGTCCGTTATCAACTTGAAAAAGTGGCACCGAGTCG
GTGCTTTTTTGTTTTAGAGCTAGAAATAGCAAGTTAAAATAAGGCTAGTCCGTTTTTAGCGCGTGCGCCA
ATTCTGCAGACAAATGGCTCTAGAGGGCCGCAGGAACCCCTAGTGATGGAGTTGGCCACTCCCTCTCTGC
GCGCTCGCTCGCTCACTGAGGCCGGGCGA
